>Addgene plasmid #44773 | pFSBC9 | depositor full sequence | sequence record 61381 | pFSBC9 sequence 2406 bps
GCGCCCAATACGCAAACCGCCTCTCCCCGCGCGTTGGCCGATTCATTAATGCAGCTGGCACGACAGGTTT
CCCGACTGGAAAGCGGGCAGTGAGCGCAACGCAATTAAAATGATACGGCGACCACCGAGATCTACACTCT
TTCCCTACACGACGCTCTTCCGATCTTTAGGTGTAAAACGACGGCCAGTTACGCATCTGTGCGGTATTTC
ACACCGCATATGGTGCACTCTCAGTACAATCTGCTCTGATGCCGCATAGTTAAGCCAGCCCCGACACCCG
CCAACACCCGCTGACGCGCCCTGACGGGCTTGTCTGCTCCCGGCATCCGCTTACAGACAAGCTGTGACCG
TCTCCGGGAGCTGCATGTGTCAGAGGTTTTCACCGTCATCACCGAAACGCGCGAGACGAAAGGGCCTCGT
GATACGCCTATTTTTATAGGTTAATGTCATGATAATAATGGTTTCTTAGACGTCAGGTGGCACTTTTCGG
GGAAATGTGCGCGGAACCCCTATTTGTTTATTTTTCTAAATACATTCAAATATGTATCCGCTCATGAGAC
AATAACCCTGATAAATGCTTCAATAATATTGAAAAAGGAAGAGTATGAGTATTCAACATTTCCGTGTCGC
CCTTATTCCCTTTTTTGCGGCATTTTGCCTTCCTGTTTTTGCTCACCCAGAAACGCTGGTGAAAGTAAAA
GATGCTGAAGATCAGTTGGGTGCACGAGTGGGTTACATCGAACTGGATCTCAACAGCGGTAAGATCCTTG
AGAGTTTTCGCCCCGAAGAACGTTTTCCAATGATGAGCACTTTTAAAGTTCTGCTATGTGGCGCGGTATT
ATCCCGTATTGACGCCGGGCAAGAGCAACTCGGTCGCCGCATACACTATTCTCAGAATGACTTGGTTGAG
TACTCACCAGTCACAGAAAAGCATCTTACGGATGGCATGACAGTAAGAGAATTATGCAGTGCTGCCATAA
CCATGAGTGATAACACTGCGGCCAACTTACTTCTGACAACGATCGGAGGACCGAAGGAGCTAACCGCTTT
TTTGCACAACATGGGGGATCATGTAACTCGCCTTGATCGTTGGGAACCGGAGCTGAATGAAGCCATACCA
AACGACGAGCGTGACACCACGATGCCTGTAGCAATGGCAACAACGTTGCGCAAACTATTAACTGGCGAAC
TACTTACTCTAGCTTCCCGGCAACAATTAATAGACTGGATGGAGGCGGATAAAGTTGCAGGACCACTTCT
GCGCTCGGCCCTTCCGGCTGGCTGGTTTATTGCTGATAAATCTGGAGCCGGTGAGCGTGGGTCTCGCGGT
ATCATTGCAGCACTGGGGCCAGATGGTAAGCCCTCCCGTATCGTAGTTATCTACACGACGGGGAGTCAGG
CAACTATGGATGAACGAAATAGACAGATCGCTGAGATAGGTGCCTCACTGATTAAGCATTGGTAACTGTC
AGACCAAGTTTACTCATATATACTTTAGATTGATTTAAAACTTCATTTTTAATTTAAAAGGATCTAGGTG
AAGATCCTTTTTGATAATCTCATGACCAAAATCCCTTAACGTGAGTTTTCGTTCCACTGAGCGTCAGACC
CCGTAGAAAAGATCAAAGGATCTTCTTGAGATCCTTTTTTTCTGCGCGTAATCTGCTGCTTGCAAACAAA
AAAACCACCGCTACCAGCGGTGGTTTGTTTGCCGGATCAAGAGCTACCAACTCTTTTTCCGAAGGTAACT
GGCTTCAGCAGAGCGCAGATACCAAATACTGTTCTTCTAGTGTAGCCGTAGTTAGGCCACCACTTCAAGA
ACTCTGTAGCACCGCCTACATACCTCGCTCTGCTAATCCTGTTACCAGTGGCTGCTGCCAGTGGCGATAA
GTCGTGTCTTACCGGGTTGGACTCAAGACGATAGTTACCGGATAAGGCGCAGCGGTCGGGCTGAACGGGG
GGTTCGTGCACACAGCCCAGCTTGGAGCGAACGACCTACACCGAACTGAGATACCTACAGCGTGAGCTAT
GAGAAAGCGCCACGCTTCCCGAAGGGAGAAAGGCGGACAGGTATCCGGTAAGCGGCAGGGTCGGAACAGG
AGAGCGCACGAGGGAGCTTCCAGGGGGAAACGCCTGGTATCTTTATAGTCCTGTCGGGTTTCGCCACCTC
TGACTTGAGCGTCGATTTTTGTGATGCTCGTCAGGGGGGCGGAGCCTATGGAAAAACGCCAGCAACGCGG
CCTTTTTACGGTTCCTGGCCTTTTGCTGGCCTTTTGCTCACATGTTCTTTCCTGCGTTATCCCCTGATTC
TGTGGATAACCGTATTACCGCCTTTGAGTGAGCTGATACCGCTCGCCGCAGCCGAACGACCGAGCGCAGC
GAGTCAGTGAGCGAGGAAGCGGAAGA
Features (pLannotate 1.2.2; 7 found; start..end, strand, type, name):
      1..93      +  CDS            lacI (fragment): lac repressor; lacI; The lac repressor binds to the lac operator to inhibit transcription in E. coli. This inhibition can be relieved by adding lactose or isopropyl-β-D-thiogalactopyranoside (IPTG).
    172..189     -  CDS            lacZα (fragment): LacZα fragment of β-galactosidase; lacZ fragment
    189..268     -  misc_feature   bom (fragment): basis of mobility region from pBR322
    370..405     -  CDS            rop (fragment): Rop protein, which maintains plasmids at low copy number; rop
    500..604     +  promoter       AmpR promoter: bla
    605..1465    +  CDS            AmpR: β-lactamase; bla; confers resistance to ampicillin, carbenicillin, and related antibiotics
   1636..2224    +  rep_origin     ori: high-copy-number ColE1/pMB1/pBR322/pUC origin of replication
