[The description below was written by a language model from this plasmid's Addgene catalogue record and pLannotate feature annotations shown in this document.]
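Description:
pFSBC9 is a small, high-copy bacterial plasmid built on the pUC19 backbone and belongs to a set of barcode-carrying templates made for the FREQ-Seq allele-frequency sequencing method. It is maintained in E. coli through the ColE1/pMB1-type pUC origin of replication and selected with ampicillin. Resistance comes from a complete β-lactamase (bla) gene under its native AmpR promoter. These two elements make up most of the roughly 2.4 kb depositor sequence.

The payload is a short synthetic insert holding one specific six-nucleotide FREQ-Seq barcode, which is what separates this plasmid from the others in the series. The automated annotation does not mark the barcode or any adapter sequence as a feature. Outside the origin and resistance cassette it finds only short fragments matching lacI, lacZα, the pBR322 bom region and rop. These look like vestigial backbone sequence or partial matches rather than functional genes, so the plasmid should not be assumed to support blue/white screening or Rop-mediated copy-number control. The record does not state the cloning method or the exact structure of the insert.

According to the depositor, the plasmid is not an expression vector. It serves as a template for generating bridging primers that carry Illumina-compatible barcodes. In FREQ-Seq, these primers attach sequencing adapters and a sample-specific barcode to amplicons spanning a locus of interest. Many mixed populations can then be pooled and sequenced together, and allele frequencies are read directly from the sequence counts with minimal library preparation.
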