Addgene plasmid #44773: pFSBC9
Depositing lab: Christopher Marx. Depositing organization: Harvard University. Publication: FREQ-Seq: a rapid, cost-effective, sequencing-based method to determine allele frequencies directly from mixed populations. Chubiz LM, Lee MC, Delaney NF, Marx CJ. PLoS One. 2012;7(10):e47959. doi: 10.1371/journal.pone.0047959. Epub 2012 Oct 31. PubMed 23118913.
Backbone
  Vector backbone: pUC19
Growth in bacteria
  Bacterial resistance: Ampicillin, 100 μg/mL
  Growth temperature: 37°C
  Growth strain: DH10B
  Copy number: High Copy
Gene/Insert
  Gene/Insert name: FREQ-Seq Barcode: TTAGGT
  Species: Synthetic
  Cloning method: Unknown
  Sequencing primers: 5′ pBR322ori-F
Terms and licenses: Academic/Nonprofit Terms; Industry Terms: Not Available to Industry
Depositor comments: These plasmids are used to generate bridging primers with Illumina-compatible barcodes for allele frequency sequencing (FREQ-Seq). Similar to RNA-Seq, the FREQ-Seq method can rapidly determine allele frequencies directly from mixed populations with minimal library preparation.
How to cite: pFSBC9 was a gift from Christopher Marx (Addgene plasmid # 44773 ; http://n2t.net/addgene:44773 ; RRID:Addgene_44773)
