>Addgene plasmid #44773 | pFSBC9 | addgene partial sequence | sequence record 62993 | pBR322ori-F 5'-GGGAAACGCCTGGTATCTTT-3'
TTTTGTGATGCTCGTCAGGGGGGCGGAGCCTATGGAAAAACGCCAGCAACGCGGCCTTTTTACGGTTCCT
GGCCTTTTGCTGGCCTTTTGCTCACATGTTCTTTCCTGCGTTATCCCCTGATTCTGTGGATAACCGTATT
ACCGCCTTTGAGTGAGCTGATACCGCTCGCCGCAGCCGAACGACCGAGCGCAGCGAGTCAGTGAGCGAGG
AAGCGGAAGAGCGCCCAATACGCAAACCGCCTCTCCCCGCGCGTTGGCCGATTCATTAATGCAGCTGGCA
CGACAGGTTTCCCGACTGGAAAGCGGGCAGTGAGCGCAACGCAATTAAAATGATACGGCGACCACCGAGA
TCTACACTCTTTCCCTACACGACGCTCTTCCGATCTTTAGGTGTAAAACGACGGCCAGTTACGCATCTGT
GCGGTATTTCACACCGCATATGGTGCACTCTCAGTACAATCTGCTCTGATGCCGCATAGTTAAGCCAGCC
CCGACACCCGCCAACACCCGCTGACGCGCCCTGACGGGCTTGTCTGCTCCCGGCATCCGCTTACAGACAA
GCTGTGACCGTCTCCGGGAGCTGCATGTGTCAGAGGTTTTCACCGTCATCACCGAAACGCGCGAGACGAA
AGGGCCTCGTGATACGCCTATTTTTATAGGTTAATGTCATGATAATAATGGTTTCTTAGACGTCAGGTGG
CACTTTTCGGGGAAATGTGCGCGGAACCCCTATTTGTTTATTTTTCTAAATACATTCAAATATGTATCCG
CTCATGAGACAATAACCCTGATAAAT
